Addgene plasmid #45082: pBS-SLBP
Depositing lab: Phillip Newmark. Depositing organization: University of Illinois at Urbana-Champaign. Publication: PIWI homologs mediate histone H4 mRNA localization to planarian chromatoid bodies. Rouhana L, Weiss JA, King RS, Newmark PA. Development. 2014 Jul;141(13):2592-601. doi: 10.1242/dev.101618. Epub 2014 Jun 5. PubMed 24903754.
Backbone
  Vector backbone: pBluescript II SK(+)
  Backbone manufacturer: Agilent Technologies
  Backbone size w/o insert (bp): 3000
  Total vector size (bp): 4000
  Vector type: RNAi ; in vitro transcription
Growth in bacteria
  Bacterial resistance: Ampicillin, 100 μg/mL
  Growth temperature: 37°C
  Growth strain: DH5alpha
  Copy number: High Copy
Gene/Insert
  Gene/Insert name: Stem Loop Binding Protein (alt names: SLBP; Hairpin Binding protein; PL06013B2C04)
  Species: Schmidtea mediterranea
  Insert size (bp): 992
  Promoter: T7 sense, T3 antisense
  Cloning method: Restriction Enzyme; 5′ cloning site EcoRI (unknown if destroyed); 3′ cloning site NotI (unknown if destroyed)
  Sequencing primers: 5′ M13 –20; 3′ M13 reverse
Terms and licenses: Academic/Nonprofit Terms; Industry Terms: Not Available to Industry
How to cite: pBS-SLBP was a gift from Phillip Newmark (Addgene plasmid # 45082 ; http://n2t.net/addgene:45082 ; RRID:Addgene_45082)
