[The description below was written by a language model from this plasmid's Addgene catalogue record.]
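Description:
pBS-SLBP is a small, high-copy bacterial cloning plasmid built on pBluescript II SK(+), a phagemid-type backbone of about 3 kb, giving a total size of roughly 4 kb. It is propagated in E. coli under ampicillin selection. No feature table accompanies the record, so individual backbone elements such as the replication origin are not itemised, although pBluescript vectors generally carry a pUC-type origin and an f1 origin alongside the ampicillin resistance gene.

The insert is a 992 bp cDNA fragment of the Stem Loop Binding Protein gene (SLBP, also called hairpin binding protein) from the planarian flatworm Schmidtea mediterranea, cloned between the EcoRI and NotI sites of the polylinker; whether those sites remain intact is not recorded. The insert is flanked by opposing bacteriophage promoters, with T7 driving sense-strand transcription and T3 driving the antisense strand. There is no eukaryotic promoter, tag or reporter listed, which is consistent with the vector's classification for RNAi and in vitro transcription rather than protein expression.

This arrangement lets either strand be synthesised in vitro from the same template. Antisense transcripts can serve as riboprobes for in situ hybridisation, sense transcripts as controls, and the two strands can be annealed to give double-stranded RNA for knocking down SLBP in planarians. SLBP proteins are known for binding the 3′ stem-loop of histone mRNAs, and the associated study concerns histone H4 mRNA localisation to planarian chromatoid bodies, so the plasmid fits work on histone mRNA regulation in that system.
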