>Addgene plasmid #45082 | pBS-SLBP | depositor partial sequence | sequence record 62581 | insert
TGTGTGTTCAAATTCATCGCATAAAAGATATCATAAAAATTACGATCCAGACATTGAAATCAGACAAGTT
AATGAACGTTTAAGAAAACGTGTTAGTAATAGCTGGGCTGATTTATCTTTATTAAACGACGAAGAACAAG
AAGACTACCTCAAATATTCAGAGAAGCTACGTAAAAACCAAAAAAATATTAAATTAGAACAAGATGTTGA
TGTTTTGACTCGACGTCAAAATGATATTGATAAAGGAAAATCTAAGCAATGTTACAAAAATTTTGTGTAT
GAAGTAGCAAAAGAATTCAGAAAACCTTATCAACCTAGAACTCCTAATAAATTTTTAAAAATGAGCCGAA
GAGGCTGGGATGGTTTAGTACGTAAATGGAAAAAACACATTCATGCTTGGAATGAACCTAAATTTGAAGA
GTTATATGCAGCTGGAATAGAAGTTGAGTGCTGCAATAGTGATGTTGCGTCTATTTTATCTTTTAAAGAA
AGCATTAGCGAAACTGAAGATAATAAGGAAAGTAATAAAGACGATTTCAGTGAAGAGGAAGAGGAAACAT
TACAAGCGTATAACACTAGAAAAAGAACGATTTCTCCAAGAGATGATGAAACATTGGACAGTTCGCCACA
GAAATTATTACTTCATTCGGGATTAACAAATGACGCTGCTGCGTTGAGCGTGAGTAAACGGATCAAATTA
TCAGAAATGAAATAATAATGTATTTGATGTTTCGTATATTTATATAGATGTGTTTTTTCTATTTCTGGTT
GAAATTTATTTGACTCGAGATTTTGTATATTTGTTGTATGATTATGCATAACTTTAATTTACATTTATCG
CAATTGGCTTGTTTTCTTTGGGAATTTCCTCAGCTAATCAGACTTACATGTGTGCGACAATCTGATTGGT
TGTTTGTTGGCTATAATTATTAGGCATATTTTCAACTAGTATTAAATAAAAGAAATAATTTCCNNNAAAA
GAAAAAAAAAAA
