>Addgene plasmid #45082 | pBS-SLBP | addgene partial sequence | sequence record 64469 | M13_pUC_fwd
CGACTCACTATAGGGCGAATTGGGTACCGGGCCCCCCCTCGAGGTCGACGGTATCGATAAGCTTGATATC
GAATTCCGTTGCTGTCGATCACCTGGAAGTGTGTGTTCAAATTCATCGCATAAAAGATATCATAAAAATT
ACGATCCAGACATTGAAATCAGACAAGTTAATGAACGTTTAAGAAAACGTGTTAGTAATAGCTGGGCTGA
TTTATCTTTATTAAACGACGAAGAACAAGAAGACTACCTCAAATATTCAGAGAAGCTACGTAAAAACCAA
AAAAATATTAAATTAGAACAAGATGTTGATGTTTTGACTCGACGTCAAAATGATATTGATAAAGGAAAAT
CTAAGCAATGTTACAAAAATTTTGTGTATGAAGTAGCAAAAGAATTCAGAAAACCTTATCAACCTAGAAC
TCCTAATAAATTTTTAAAAATGAGCCGAAGAGGCTGGGATGGTTTAGTACGTAAATGGAAAAAACACATT
CATGCTTGGAATGAACCTAAATTTGAAGAGTTATATGCAGCTGGAATAGAAGTTGAGTGCTGCAATAGTG
ATGTTGCGTCTATTTTATCTTTTAAAGAAAGCATTAGCGAAACTGAAGATAATAAGGAAAGTAATAAAGA
CGATTTCAGTGAAGAGGAAGAGGAAACATTACAAGCGTATAACACTAGAAAAAGAACGATTTCTCCAAGA
GATGATGAAACATTGGACAGTTCGCCACAGAAATTATTACTTCATTCGGGATTAACAAATGACGCTGCTG
CGTTGAGCGTGAGTAAACGGATCAAATTATCAGAAATGAAATAATAATGTATTTGATGTTTCGTATATTT
ATATAGATGTGTTTTTTC
